>Addgene plasmid #88877 | pMThy1.1_mRmrp_G270T | addgene full sequence | sequence record 181047 | Addgene NGS Result
AATGAAAGACCCCACCTGTAGGTTTGGCAAGCTAGCTTAAGTAACGCCATTTTGCAAGGCATGGAAAATA
CATAACTGAGAATAGAGAAGTTCAGATCAAGGTTAGGAACAGAGAGACAGCAGAATATGGGCCAAACAGG
ATATCTGTGGTAAGCAGTTCCTGCCCCGGCTCAGGGCCAAGAACAGATGGTCCCCAGATGCGGTCCCGCC
CTCAGCAGTTTCTAGAGAACCATCAGATGTTTCCAGGGTGCCCCAAGGACCTGAAATGACCCTGTGCCTT
ATTTGAACTAACCAATCAGTTCGCTTCTCGCTTCTGTTCGCGCGCTTCTGCTCCCCGAGCTCAATAAAAG
AGCCCACAACCCCTCACTCGGCGCGCCAGTCCTCCGATAGACTGCGTCGCCCGGGTACCCGTATTCCCAA
TAAAGCCTCTTGCTGTTTGCATCCGAATCGTGGACTCGCTGATCCTTGGGAGGGTCTCCTCAGATTGATT
GACTGCCCACCTCGGGGGTCTTTCATTTGGAGGTTCCACCGAGATTTGGAGACCCCTGCCCAGGGACCAC
CGACCCCCCCGCCGGGAGGTAAGCTGGCCAGCGGTCGTTTCGTGTCTGTCTCTGTCTTTGTGCGTGTTTG
TGCCGGCATCTAATGTTTGCGCCTGCGTCTGTACTAGTTAGCTAACTAGCTCTGTATCTGGCGGACCCGT
GGTGGAACTGACGAGTTCTGAACACCCGGCCGCAACCCTGGGAGACGTCCCAGGGACTTTGGGGGCCGTT
TTTGTGGCCCGACCTGAGGAAGGGAGTCGATGTGGAATCCGACCCCGTCAGGATATGTGGTTCTGGTAGG
AGACGAGAACCTAAAACAGTTCCCGCCTCCGTCTGAATTTTTGCTTTCGGTTTGGAACCGAAGCCGCGCG
TCTTGTCTGCTGCAGCGCTGCAGCATCGTTCTGTGTTGTCTCTGTCTGACTGTGTTTCTGTATTTGTCTG
AAAATTAGGGCCAGACTGTTACCACTCCCTTAAGTTTGACCTTAGGTCACTGGAAAGATGTCGAGCGGAT
CGCTCACAACCAGTCGGTAGATGTCAAGAAGAGACGTTGGGTTACCTTCTGCTCTGCAGAATGGCCAACC
TTTAACGTCGGATGGCCGCGAGACGGCACCTTTAACCGAGACCTCATCACCCAGGTTAAGATCAAGGTCT
TTTCACCTGGCCCGCATGGACACCCAGACCAGGTCCCCTACATCGTGACCTGGGAAGCCTTGGCTTTTGA
CCCCCCTCCCTGGGTCAAGCCCTTTGTACACCCTAAGCCTCCGCCTCCTCTTCCTCCATCCGCCCCGTCT
CTCCCCCTTGAACCTCCTCGTTCGACCCCGCCTCGATCCTCCCTTTATCCAGCCCTCACTCCTTCTCTAG
GCGCCGGAATTAGATCTCTCGAGATCGATGCGGCCGCGTTTAAACAGCTCGCTCTGAAGGCCTGTTTCCT
AGGCTACATACGAGGGACATGTTCCTTATCCTTTCGCCTAGGGGAAAGTCCCCGGACCACGGGCAGAGAG
TGCCGCGTGCACACGCGCGTAGACTTCCCCCGCAAGTCACTGTTAGCCCGCCAAGAAGCGACCCCTCCGG
GGCGAGCTGAGCGGCGTGCAGCGGGGCGTCATCCGTCAGCTCACATAGTGACGCAGGCAGTGCGACCTGG
CTCGCACCAACCACACGGGGCTCATTCTCAGCGCTGGTTTAAACGTCGACGGTATCGATAAGCTTGATAT
CGAATTCCGCCCCCCCCCCTAACGTTACTGGCCGAAGCCGCTTGGAATAAGGCCGGTGTGCGTTTGTCTA
TATGTTATTTTCCACCATATTGCCGTCTTTTGGCAATGTGAGGGCCCGGAAACCTGGCCCTGTCTTCTTG
ACGAGCATTCCTAGGGGTCTTTCCCCTCTCGCCAAAGGAATGCAAGGTCTGTTGAATGTCGTGAAGGAAG
CAGTTCCTCTGGAAGCTTCTTGAAGACAAACAACGTCTGTAGCGACCCTTTGCAGGCAGCGGAACCCCCC
ACCTGGCGACAGGTGCCTCTGCGGCCAAAAGCCACGTGTATAAGATACACCTGCAAAGGCGGCACAACCC
CAGTGCCACGTTGTGAGTTGGATAGTTGTGGAAAGAGTCAAATGGCTCTCCTCAAGCGTATTCAACAAGG
GGCTGAAGGATGCCCAGAAGGTACCCCATTGTATGGGATCTGATCTGGGGCCTCGGTGCACATGCTTTAC
ATGTGTTTAGTCGAGGTTAAAAAAACGTCTAGGCCCCCCGAACCACGGGGACGTGGTTTTCCTTTGAAAA
ACACGATGATAATATGGCCACAACCATGGGTCTTTTCTGCAGTCACCGTCCTCGAGGCACCATGAACCCA
GCCATCAGCGTCGCTCTCCTGCTCTCAGTCTTGCAGGTGTCCCGAGGGCAGAAGGTGACCAGCCTGACAG
CCTGCCTGGTGAACCAAAACCTTCGCCTGGACTGCCGCCATGAGAATAACACCAAGGATAACTCCATCCA
GCATGAGTTCAGCCTGACCCGAGAGAAGAGGAAGCACGTGCTCTCAGGCACCCTTGGGATACCCGAGCAC
ACGTACCGCTCCCGCGTCACCCTCTCCAACCAGCCCTATATCAAGGTCCTTACCCTAGCCAACTTCACCA
CCAAGGATGAGGGCGACTACTTTTGTGAGCTTCGCGTCTCGGGCGCGAATCCCATGAGCTCCAATAAAAG
TATCAGTGTGTATAGAGACAAGCTGGTCAAGTGTGGCGGCATAAGCCTGCTGGTTCAGAACACATCCTGG
ATGCTGCTGCTGCTGCTTTCCCTCTCCCTCCTCCAAGCCCTGGACTTCATTTCTCTGTGACGCGTAGAAT
TCGATAAAATAAAAGATTTTATTTAGTCTCCAGAAAAAGGGGGGAATGAAAGACCCCACCTGTAGGTTTG
GCAAGCTAGCTTAAGTAACGCCATTTTGCAAGGCATGGAAAATACATAACTGAGAATAGAGAAGTTCAGA
TCAAGGTTAGGAACAGAGAGACAGCAGAATATGGGCCAAACAGGATATCTGTGGTAAGCAGTTCCTGCCC
CGGCTCAGGGCCAAGAACAGATGGTCCCCAGATGCGGTCCCGCCCTCAGCAGTTTCTAGAGAACCATCAG
ATGTTTCCAGGGTGCCCCAAGGACCTGAAATGACCCTGTGCCTTATTTGAACTAACCAATCAGTTCGCTT
CTCGCTTCTGTTCGCGCGCTTCTGCTCCCCGAGCTCAATAAAAGAGCCCACAACCCCTCACTCGGCGCGC
CAGTCCTCCGATAGACTGCGTCGCCCGGGTACCCGTGTATCCAATAAACCCTCTTGCAGTTGCATCCGAC
TTGTGGTCTCGCTGTTCCTTGGGAGGGTCTCCTCTGAGTGATTGACTACCCGTCAGCGGGGGTCTTTCAT
GGGTAACAGTTTCTTGAAGTTGGAGAACAACATTCTGAGGGTAGGAGTCGAATATTAAGTAATCCTGACT
CAATTAGCCACTGTTTTGAATCCACATACTCCAATACTCCTGAAATAGTTCATTATGGACAGCGCAGAAA
GAGCTGGGGAGAATTGTGAAATTGTTATCCGCTCACAATTCCACACAACATACGAGCCGGAAGCATAAAG
TGTAAAGCCTGGGGTGCCTAATGAGTGAGCTAACTCACATTAATTGCGTTGCGCTCACTGCCCGCTTTCC
AGTCGGGAAACCTGTCGTGCCAGCTGCATTAATGAATCGGCCAACGCGCGGGGAGAGGCGGTTTGCGTAT
TGGGCGCTCTTCCGCTTCCTCGCTCACTGACTCGCTGCGCTCGGTCGTTCGGCTGCGGCGAGCGGTATCA
GCTCACTCAAAGGCGGTAATACGGTTATCCACAGAATCAGGGGATAACGCAGGAAAGAACATGTGAGCAA
AAGGCCAGCAAAAGGCCAGGAACCGTAAAAAGGCCGCGTTGCTGGCGTTTTTCCATAGGCTCCGCCCCCC
TGACGAGCATCACAAAAATCGACGCTCAAGTCAGAGGTGGCGAAACCCGACAGGACTATAAAGATACCAG
GCGTTTCCCCCTGGAAGCTCCCTCGTGCGCTCTCCTGTTCCGACCCTGCCGCTTACCGGATACCTGTCCG
CCTTTCTCCCTTCGGGAAGCGTGGCGCTTTCTCATAGCTCACGCTGTAGGTATCTCAGTTCGGTGTAGGT
CGTTCGCTCCAAGCTGGGCTGTGTGCACGAACCCCCCGTTCAGCCCGACCGCTGCGCCTTATCCGGTAAC
TATCGTCTTGAGTCCAACCCGGTAAGACACGACTTATCGCCACTGGCAGCAGCCACTGGTAACAGGATTA
GCAGAGCGAGGTATGTAGGCGGTGCTACAGAGTTCTTGAAGTGGTGGCCTAACTACGGCTACACTAGAAG
AACAGTATTTGGTATCTGCGCTCTGCTGAAGCCAGTTACCTTCGGAAAAAGAGTTGGTAGCTCTTGATCC
GGCAAACAAACCACCGCTGGTAGCGGTGGTTTTTTTGTTTGCAAGCAGCAGATTACGCGCAGAAAAAAAG
GATCTCAAGAAGATCCTTTGATCTTTTCTACGGGGTCTGACGCTCAGTGGAACGAAAACTCACGTTAAGG
GATTTTGGTCATGAGATTATCAAAAAGGATCTTCACCTAGATCCTTTTAAATTAAAAATGAAGTTTTAAA
TCAATCTAAAGTATATATGAGTAAACTTGGTCTGACAGTTACCAATGCTTAATCAGTGAGGCACCTATCT
CAGCGATCTGTCTATTTCGTTCATCCATAGTTGCCTGACTCCCCGTCGTGTAGATAACTACGATACGGGA
GGGCTTACCATCTGGCCCCAGTGCTGCAATGATACCGCGAGACCCACGCTCACCGGCTCCAGATTTATCA
GCAATAAACCAGCCAGCCGGAAGGGCCGAGCGCAGAAGTGGTCCTGCAACTTTATCCGCCTCCATCCAGT
CTATTAATTGTTGCCGGGAAGCTAGAGTAAGTAGTTCGCCAGTTAATAGTTTGCGCAACGTTGTTGCCAT
TGCTACAGGCATCGTGGTGTCACGCTCGTCGTTTGGTATGGCTTCATTCAGCTCCGGTTCCCAACGATCA
AGGCGAGTTACATGATCCCCCATGTTGTGCAAAAAAGCGGTTAGCTCCTTCGGTCCTCCGATCGTTGTCA
GAAGTAAGTTGGCCGCAGTGTTATCACTCATGGTTATGGCAGCACTGCATAATTCTCTTACTGTCATGCC
ATCCGTAAGATGCTTTTCTGTGACTGGTGAGTACTCAACCAAGTCATTCTGAGAATAGTGTATGCGGCGA
CCGAGTTGCTCTTGCCCGGCGTCAATACGGGATAATACCGCGCCACATAGCAGAACTTTAAAAGTGCTCA
TCATTGGAAAACGTTCTTCGGGGCGAAAACTCTCAAGGATCTTACCGCTGTTGAGATCCAGTTCGATGTA
ACCCACTCGTGCACCCAACTGATCTTCAGCATCTTTTACTTTCACCAGCGTTTCTGGGTGAGCAAAAACA
GGAAGGCAAAATGCCGCAAAAAAGGGAATAAGGGCGACACGGAAATGTTGAATACTCATACTCTTCCTTT
TTCAATATTATTGAAGCATTTATCAGGGTTATTGTCTCATGAGCGGATACATATTTGAATGTATTTAGAA
AAATAAACAAATAGGGGTTCCGCGCACATTTCCCCGAAAAGTGCCACCTGACGTCTAAGAAACCATTATT
ATCATGACATTAACCTATAAAAATAGGCGTATCACGAGGCCCTTTCGTCTCGCGCGTTTCGGTGATGACG
GTGAAAACCTCTGACACATGCAGCTCCCGGAGACGGTCACAGCTTGTCTGTAAGCGGATGCCGGGAGCAG
ACAAGCCCGTCAGGGCGCGTCAGCGGGTGTTGGCGGGTGTCGGGGCTGGCTTAACTATGCGGCATCAGAG
CAGATTGTACTGAGAGTGCACCATATGCGGTGTGAAATACCGCACAGATGCGTAAGGAGAAAATACCGCA
TCAGGCGCCATTCGCCATTCAGGCTGCGCAACTGTTGGGAAGGGCGATCGGTGCGGGCCTCTTCGCTATT
ACGCCAGCTGGCGAAAGGGGGATGTGCTGCAAGGCGATTAAGTTGGGTAACGCCAGGGTTTTCCCAGTCA
CGACGTTGTAAAACGACGGCGCAAGGAATGGTGCATGCAAGGAGATGGCGCCCAACAGTCCCCCGGCCAC
GGGGCCTGCCACCATACCCACGCCGAAACAAGCGCTCATGAGCCCGAAGTGGCGAGCCCGATCTTCCCCA
TCGGTGATGTCGGCGATATAGGCGCCAGCAACCGCACCTGTGGCGCCGGTGATGCCGGCCACGATGCGTC
CGGCGTAGAGGCGATTAGTCCAATTTGTTAAAGACAGGATATCAGTGGTCCAGGCTCTAGTTTTGACTCA
ACAATATCACCAGCTGAAGCCTATAGAGTACGAGCCATAGATAAAATAAAAGATTTTATTTAGTCTCCAG
AAAAAGGGGGG
Features (pLannotate 1.2.2; 21 found; start..end, strand, type, name):
      1..517     +  LTR            5' LTR: 5' long terminal repeat from murine embryonic stem cell virus
    581..922     +  misc_feature   MESV Ψ: packaging signal of murine embryonic stem cell virus
    989..1405    +  CDS            gag (truncated): truncated Moloney murine leukemia virus (MMLV) gag gene lacking the start codon
   1446..1716    +  ncRNA          RNase MRP: Accession: RF00030 - RNase MRP
   1725..1758    -  misc_feature   MCS (fragment): pBluescript multiple cloning site
   1860..2322    +  misc_feature   IRES: internal ribosome entry site (IRES) of the encephalomyocarditis virus (EMCV)
   2334..2352    +  intron         CMV intron (fragment): modified intron A from human cytomegalovirus
   2372..2860    +  CDS            Thy1.1: mouse GPI-anchored cell surface glycoprotein of the immunoglobulin superfamily This allele of Thy1 is also known as CD90.1.
   2916..3430    +  LTR            3' LTR: 3' long terminal repeat from murine embryonic stem cell virus
   3592..3608    -  protein_bind   lac operator: The lac repressor binds to the lac operator to inhibit transcription in E. coli. This inhibition can be relieved by adding lactose or isopropyl-β-D-thiogalactopyranoside (IPTG). lac repressor encoded by lacI
   3616..3646    -  promoter       lac promoter: promoter for the E. coli lac operon
   3661..3682    -  protein_bind   CAP binding site: CAP binding activates transcription in the presence of cAMP. E. coli catabolite activator protein
   3695..3787    -  CDS            lacI (fragment): lac repressor; lacI; The lac repressor binds to the lac operator to inhibit transcription in E. coli. This inhibition can be relieved by adding lactose or isopropyl-β-D-thiogalactopyranoside (IPTG).
   3970..4558    -  rep_origin     ori: high-copy-number ColE1/pMB1/pBR322/pUC origin of replication
   4729..5589    -  CDS            AmpR: β-lactamase; bla; confers resistance to ampicillin, carbenicillin, and related antibiotics
   5590..5694    -  promoter       AmpR promoter: bla
   5789..5824    +  CDS            rop (fragment): Rop protein, which maintains plasmids at low copy number; rop
   5926..6025    +  misc_feature   bom (fragment): basis of mobility region from pBR322
   6031..6180    -  CDS            lacZα (fragment): LacZα fragment of β-galactosidase; lacZ fragment
   6180..6381    -  CDS            TcR (fragment): tetracycline efflux protein; tet; confers resistance to tetracycline
   6382..6480    +  CDS            env (fragment): murine leukemia virus gPr80 envelope polyprotein precursor; env; proteolytically cleaved into gp70SU and p15TM subunits
