[The description below was written by a language model from this plasmid's Addgene catalogue record and pLannotate feature annotations shown in this document.]
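Description:
pMThy1.1_mRmrp_G270T is a gammaretroviral expression plasmid built on the MSCV-IRES-Thy1.1 backbone and designed for constitutive expression of a point-mutant mouse Rmrp RNA in mammalian cells. The sequenced record is about 6.5 kb. In bacteria it is maintained through a high-copy ColE1/pUC-type origin and selected with ampicillin via the β-lactamase gene. The remaining bacterial annotations (fragments of lacI, lacZα, rop, bom and a tetracycline resistance gene, plus a lac promoter/operator) are backbone remnants with no functional role in the design.

The retroviral cassette is flanked by 5' and 3' long terminal repeats from murine embryonic stem cell virus. Downstream of the 5' LTR are the Ψ packaging signal and a truncated gag segment lacking its start codon, which together promote encapsidation of the genomic transcript when the plasmid is introduced into a packaging cell line that supplies viral proteins in trans. The 5' LTR also serves as the MSCV promoter driving the insert, a roughly 270 nt mouse Rmrp sequence annotated as the RNase MRP noncoding RNA and carrying the G270T substitution. It was cloned into a single restriction site that is retained on both sides. An EMCV IRES follows the insert and directs translation of Thy1.1 (CD90.1), a GPI-anchored surface glycoprotein, from the same transcript, so transduced cells can be identified or sorted by surface staining.

The associated study concerns the lncRNA Rmrp and the helicase DDX5 in TH17 cell effector function, suggesting that this plasmid is used to test the mutant RNA in transduced T cells, though the record does not state the functional consequence of the mutation.
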