Addgene plasmid #88877: pMThy1.1_mRmrp_G270T
Purpose: constitutive expression of Rmrp G270T in mammalian cells
Depositing lab: Dan Littman. Publication: DDX5 and its associated lncRNA Rmrp modulate TH17 cell effector functions. Huang W, Thomas B, Flynn RA, Gavzy SJ, Wu L, Kim SV, Hall JA, Miraldi ER, Ng CP, Rigo F, Meadows S, Montoya NR, Herrera NG, Domingos AI, Rastinejad F, Myers RM, Fuller-Pace FV, Bonneau R, Chang HY, Acuto O, Littman DR. Nature. 2015 Dec 24;528(7583):517-22. doi: 10.1038/nature16193. Epub 2015 Dec 16. PubMed 26675721.
Backbone
  Vector backbone: MSCV-IRES-Thy1.1
  Backbone size w/o insert (bp): 6000
  Vector type: Mammalian Expression, Retroviral
Growth in bacteria
  Bacterial resistance: Ampicillin, 100 μg/mL
  Growth temperature: 37°C
  Growth strain: NEB Stable
  Copy number: High Copy
Gene/Insert
  Gene/Insert name: Rmrp
  Species: M. musculus (mouse)
  Insert size (bp): 272
  Mutation: G270T
  GenBank ID: 19782
  Entrez Gene: Rmrp (a.k.a. 1110032O22Rik, Rmrpr)
  Promoter: MSCV
  Cloning method: Restriction Enzyme; 5′ cloning site Pmel (not destroyed); 3′ cloning site Pmel (not destroyed)
  Sequencing primers: 5′ pBABE5'; 3′ pCDH-rev
Terms and licenses: Academic/Nonprofit Terms; Industry Terms: Not Available to Industry
How to cite: pMThy1.1_mRmrp_G270T was a gift from Dan Littman (Addgene plasmid # 88877)
